Addgene plasmid #138459: Lenti_MCP-p300_Hygro
Purpose: lenti vector encoding the MS2-p300 with a 2A Hygro resistance marker
Depositing lab: Jian Xu. Depositing organization: University of Texas Southwestern Medical Center. Publication: Interrogation of enhancer function by enhancer-targeting CRISPR epigenetic editing. Li K, Liu Y, Cao H, Zhang Y, Gu Z, Liu X, Yu A, Kaphle P, Dickerson KE, Ni M, Xu J. Nat Commun. 2020 Jan 24;11(1):485. doi: 10.1038/s41467-020-14362-5. PubMed 31980609.
Backbone
  Vector backbone: plenti
  Vector type: Mammalian Expression, Lentiviral, CRISPR
Growth in bacteria
  Bacterial resistance: Ampicillin, 100 μg/mL
  Growth temperature: 30°C
  Growth strain: NEB Stable
  Copy number: High Copy
Gene/Insert
  Gene/Insert name: p300 core
  Insert size (bp): 1851
  Promoter: EF1A
  Cloning method: Ligation Independent Cloning
  Sequencing primers: 5′ TGGATCTTGGTTCATTCTCAAGC
Terms and licenses: Academic/Nonprofit Terms; Industry Terms: Not Available to Industry
How to cite: Lenti_MCP-p300_Hygro was a gift from Jian Xu (Addgene plasmid # 138459 ; http://n2t.net/addgene:138459 ; RRID:Addgene_138459)
