[The description below was written by a language model from this plasmid's Addgene catalogue record and pLannotate feature annotations shown in this document.]
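Description:
Lenti_MCP-p300_Hygro is a 12.7 kb HIV-1-based lentiviral transfer plasmid for mammalian expression, built on a pLenti backbone and designed as an effector component for CRISPR epigenetic editing. In bacteria it is maintained through a high-copy ColE1/pUC-type origin and selected with ampicillin (AmpR, β-lactamase). The backbone also carries an f1 origin and, outside the viral genome, an SV40/EM7-driven BleoR cassette with an SV40 poly(A) signal. Viral genomic RNA is transcribed from a CMV enhancer/promoter fused to a truncated 5' LTR. The usual cis elements follow: the Ψ packaging signal with a gag fragment, the RRE for Rev-dependent nuclear export, and the cPPT/CTS. Downstream of the cargo lie a WPRE, which enhances transcript expression, a second truncated LTR and a bGH poly(A) signal. No intact viral genes are annotated, so packaging functions would have to be supplied from other plasmids.

The payload is driven by the EF-1α promoter with part of its first intron. It encodes the bacteriophage MS2 coat protein (MCP) followed by the 1,851 bp catalytic histone acetyltransferase core of human p300, and then a hygromycin B phosphotransferase gene. According to the catalogue entry, the hygromycin marker is linked through a 2A peptide, although the 2A itself is not annotated in the feature table. This arrangement lets a single transcript yield both the MCP-p300 fusion and the marker for selecting transduced cells. MCP binds MS2 RNA hairpins, so the fusion is presumably recruited to genomic targets through hairpin-bearing guide RNAs complexed with dCas9, neither of which is encoded here. The associated study used such tools to interrogate enhancer function by enhancer-targeted epigenetic editing.
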