Features (pLannotate 1.2.2; 35 found; start..end, strand, type, name):
      1..380     +  enhancer       CMV enhancer: human cytomegalovirus immediate early enhancer
    381..580     +  promoter       CMV promoter: human cytomegalovirus (CMV) immediate early promoter
    598..778     +  LTR            5' LTR (truncated): truncated 5' long terminal repeat (LTR) from HIV-1
    825..950     +  misc_feature   HIV-1 Ψ: packaging signal of human immunodeficiency virus type 1
    934..1297    +  CDS            HIV-1 gag (fragment): gag protein from human immunodeficiency virus 1; gag
   1443..1676    +  misc_feature   RRE: The Rev response element (RRE) of HIV-1 allows for Rev-dependent mRNA export from the nucleus to the cytoplasm.
   2053..2153    +  CDS            Rev (fragment): human immunodeficiency virus 1 (HIV-1) Rev protein; rev; enhances nuclear export of unspliced and incompletely spliced viral mRNAs
   2203..2320    +  misc_feature   cPPT/CTS: central polypurine tract and central termination sequence of HIV-1
   2377..2443    +  CDS            small t antigen (fragment): SV40 (simian virus 40) small t antigen
   2469..2680    +  promoter       EF-1α core promoter: core promoter for human elongation factor EF-1α
   2681..2790    +  intron         EF-1α intron A (fragment): intron upstream of the start codon of human EF-1α
   3416..3619    +  intron         EF-1α intron A: truncated intron upstream of the start codon of human EF-1α
   3641..4030    +  CDS            CAPSD_BPMS2: Experimental evidence at protein level: Swiss-Prot protein existence level 1. Acts as a translational repressor of viral replicase synthesis late in infection. This latter function is the result of capsid protein interaction with an RNA hairpin which contains the replicase ribosome-binding site. From Escherichia phage MS2 (Bacteriophage MS2).
   4121..5971    +  CDS            p300 core: catalytic histone acetyltransferase core of the human E1A-associated protein p300 (Delvecchio et al., 2013); EP300
   6074..7095    +  CDS            HygR (fragment): hygromycin B phosphotransferase confers resistance to hygromycin
   7109..7130    +  misc_feature   MCS (fragment): pBluescript multiple cloning site
   7133..7721    +  misc_feature   WPRE: woodchuck hepatitis virus posttranscriptional regulatory element
   7658..8239    +  CDS            nef (fragment): NEF_HV1H2 - Experimental evidence at protein level: Swiss-Prot protein existence level 1. Extracellular Nef protein targets CD4(+) T-lymphocytes for apoptosis by interacting with CXCR4 surface receptors. From Human immunodeficiency virus type 1 group M subtype B (isolate HXB2) (HIV-1).
   8246..8426    +  LTR            5' LTR (truncated): truncated 5' long terminal repeat (LTR) from HIV-1
   8458..8682    +  polyA_signal   bGH poly(A) signal: bovine growth hormone polyadenylation signal
   8686..8707    +  promoter       SV40 promoter (fragment): SV40 enhancer and early promoter
   8728..9156    +  rep_origin     f1 ori (sequence partly withheld): f1 bacteriophage origin of replication; arrow indicates direction of (+) strand synthesis
   9170..9499    +  promoter       SV40 promoter: SV40 enhancer and early promoter
   9547..9594    +  promoter       EM7 promoter: synthetic bacterial promoter&nbsp
   9613..9987    +  CDS            BleoR: antibiotic-binding protein; Sh ble from Streptoalloteichus hindustanus; confers resistance to bleomycin, phleomycin, and Zeocin™
   9997..10122   +  CDS            ble (fragment): BLE_KLEPN - Experimental evidence at protein level: Swiss-Prot protein existence level 1. Binding protein with a strong affinity to the bleomycin family of antibiotics. Binds to CL990; an antimitotic-antibiotic compound. From Klebsiella pneumoniae.
  10117..10238   +  polyA_signal   SV40 poly(A) signal: SV40 polyadenylation signal
  10309..10331   -  protein_bind   lac operator (fragment): The lac repressor binds to the lac operator to inhibit transcription in E. coli. This inhibition can be relieved by adding lactose or isopropyl-β-D-thiogalactopyranoside (IPTG). lac repressor encoded by lacI
  10335..10365   -  promoter       lac promoter: promoter for the E. coli lac operon
  10380..10401   -  protein_bind   CAP binding site: CAP binding activates transcription in the presence of cAMP. E. coli catabolite activator protein
  10414..10506   -  CDS            lacI (fragment): lac repressor; lacI; The lac repressor binds to the lac operator to inhibit transcription in E. coli. This inhibition can be relieved by adding lactose or isopropyl-β-D-thiogalactopyranoside (IPTG).
  10689..11277   -  rep_origin     ori: high-copy-number ColE1/pMB1/pBR322/pUC origin of replication
  11448..12308   -  CDS            AmpR: β-lactamase; bla; confers resistance to ampicillin, carbenicillin, and related antibiotics
  12309..12413   -  promoter       AmpR promoter: bla
  12472..12524   -  misc_feature   bom (fragment): basis of mobility region from pBR322
>Addgene plasmid #138459 | Lenti_MCP-p300_Hygro | addgene full sequence | sequence record 334146 | Addgene NGS Result
GACATTGATTATTGACTAGTTATTAATAGTAATCAATTACGGGGTCATTAGTTCATAGCCCATATATGGA
GTTCCGCGTTACATAACTTACGGTAAATGGCCCGCCTGGCTGACCGCCCAACGACCCCCGCCCATTGACG
TCAATAATGACGTATGTTCCCATAGTAACGCCAATAGGGACTTTCCATTGACGTCAATGGGTGGAGTATT
TACGGTAAACTGCCCACTTGGCAGTACATCAAGTGTATCATATGCCAAGTACGCCCCCTATTGACGTCAA
TGACGGTAAATGGCCCGCCTGGCATTATGCCCAGTACATGACCTTATGGGACTTTCCTACTTGGCAGTAC
ATCTACGTATTAGTCATCGCTATTACCATGGTGATGCGGTTTTGGCAGTACATCAATGGGCGTGGATAGC
GGTTTGACTCACGGGGATTTCCAAGTCTCCACCCCATTGACGTCAATGGGAGTTTGTTTTGGCACCAAAA
TCAACGGGACTTTCCAAAATGTCGTAACAACTCCGCCCCATTGACGCAAATGGGCGGTAGGCGTGTACGG
TGGGAGGTCTATATAAGCAGCGCGTTTTGCCTGTACTGGGTCTCTCTGGTTAGACCAGATCTGAGCCTGG
GAGCTCTCTGGCTAACTAGGGAACCCACTGCTTAAGCCTCAATAAAGCTTGCCTTGAGTGCTTCAAGTAG
TGTGTGCCCGTCTGTTGTGTGACTCTGGTAACTAGAGATCCCTCAGACCCTTTTAGTCAGTGTGGAAAAT
CTCTAGCAGTGGCGCCCGAACAGGGACTTGAAAGCGAAAGGGAAACCAGAGGAGCTCTCTCGACGCAGGA
CTCGGCTTGCTGAAGCGCGCACGGCAAGAGGCGAGGGGCGGCGACTGGTGAGTACGCCAAAAATTTTGAC
TAGCGGAGGCTAGAAGGAGAGAGATGGGTGCGAGAGCGTCAGTATTAAGCGGGGGAGAATTAGATCGCGA
TGGGAAAAAATTCGGTTAAGGCCAGGGGGAAAGAAAAAATATAAATTAAAACATATAGTATGGGCAAGCA
GGGAGCTAGAACGATTCGCAGTTAATCCTGGCCTGTTAGAAACATCAGAAGGCTGTAGACAAATACTGGG
ACAGCTACAACCATCCCTTCAGACAGGATCAGAAGAACTTAGATCATTATATAATACAGTAGCAACCCTC
TATTGTGTGCATCAAAGGATAGAGATAAAAGACACCAAGGAAGCTTTAGACAAGATAGAGGAAGAGCAAA
ACAAAAGTAAGACCACCGCACAGCAAGCGGCCGCTGATCTTCAGACCTGGAGGAGGAGATATGAGGGACA
ATTGGAGAAGTGAATTATATAAATATAAAGTAGTAAAAATTGAACCATTAGGAGTAGCACCCACCAAGGC
AAAGAGAAGAGTGGTGCAGAGAGAAAAAAGAGCAGTGGGAATAGGAGCTTTGTTCCTTGGGTTCTTGGGA
GCAGCAGGAAGCACTATGGGCGCAGCGTCAATGACGCTGACGGTACAGGCCAGACAATTATTGTCTGGTA
TAGTGCAGCAGCAGAACAATTTGCTGAGGGCTATTGAGGCGCAACAGCATCTGTTGCAACTCACAGTCTG
GGGCATCAAGCAGCTCCAGGCAAGAATCCTGGCTGTGGAAAGATACCTAAAGGATCAACAGCTCCTGGGG
ATTTGGGGTTGCTCTGGAAAACTCATTTGCACCACTGCTGTGCCTTGGAATGCTAGTTGGAGTAATAAAT
CTCTGGAACAGATTTGGAATCACACGACCTGGATGGAGTGGGACAGAGAAATTAACAATTACACAAGCTT
AATACACTCCTTAATTGAAGAATCGCAAAACCAGCAAGAAAAGAATGAACAAGAATTATTGGAATTAGAT
AAATGGGCAAGTTTGTGGAATTGGTTTAACATAACAAATTGGCTGTGGTATATAAAATTATTCATAATGA
TAGTAGGAGGCTTGGTAGGTTTAAGAATAGTTTTTGCTGTACTTTCTATAGTGAATAGAGTTAGGCAGGG
ATATTCACCATTATCGTTTCAGACCCACCTCCCAACCCCGAGGGGACCCGACAGGCCCGAAGGAATAGAA
GAAGAAGGTGGAGAGAGAGACAGAGACAGATCCATTCGATTAGTGAACGGATCGGCACTGCGTGCGCCAA
TTCTGCAGACAAATGGCAGTATTCATCCACAATTTTAAAAGAAAAGGGGGGATTGGGGGGTACAGTGCAG
GGGAAAGAATAGTAGACATAATAGCAACAGACATACAAACTAAAGAATTACAAAAACAAATTACAAAAAT
TCAAAATTTTCGGGTTTATTACAGGGACAGCAGAGATCCAGTTTGGTTAATTAGCTAGCTGCAAAGATGG
ATAAAGTTTTAAACAGAGAGGAATCTTTGCAGCTAATGGACCTTCTAGGTCTTGAAAGGAGTGGGAATTG
GCTCCGGTGCCCGTCAGTGGGCAGAGCGCACATCGCCCACAGTCCCCGAGAAGTTGGGGGGAGGGGTCGG
CAATTGAACCGGTGCCTAGAGAAGGTGGCGCGGGGTAAACTGGGAAAGTGATGTCGTGTACTGGCTCCGC
CTTTTTCCCGAGGGTGGGGGAGAACCGTATATAAGTGCAGTAGTCGCCGTGAACGTTCTTTTTCGCAACG
GGTTTGCCGCCAGAACACAGGTAAGTGCCGTGTGTGGTTCCCGCGGGCCTGGCCTCTTTACGGGTTATGG
CCCTTGCGTGCCTTGAATTACTTCCACCTGGCTGCAGTACGTGATTCTTGATCCCGAGCTTCGGGTTGGA
AGTGGGTGGGAGAGTTCGAGGCCTTGCGCTTAAGGAGCCCCTTCGCCTCGTGCTTGAGTTGAGGCCTGGC
CTGGGCGCTGGGGCCGCCGCGTGCGAATCTGGTGGCACCTTCGCGCCTGTCTCGCTGCTTTCGATAAGTC
TCTAGCCATTTAAAATTTTTGATGACCTGCTGCGACGCTTTTTTTCTGGCAAGATAGTCTTGTAAATGCG
GGCCAAGATCTGCACACTGGTATTTCGGTTTTTGGGGCCGCGGGCGGCGACGGGGCCCGTGCGTCCCAGC
GCACATGTTCGGCGAGGCGGGGCCTGCGAGCGCGGCCACCGAGAATCGGACGGGGGTAGTCTCAAGCTGG
CCGGCCTGCTCTGGTGCCTGGCCTCGCGCCGCCGTGTATCGCCCCGCCCTGGGCGGCAAGGCTGGCCCGG
TCGGCACCAGTTGCGTGAGCGGAAAGATGGCCGCTTCCCGGCCCTGCTGCAGGGAGCTCAAAATGAAGGA
CGCGGCGCTCGGGAGAGCGGGCGGGTGAGTCACCCACACAAAGGAAAAGGGCCTTTCCGTCCTCAGCCGT
CGCTTCATGTGACTCCACGGAGTACCGGGCGCCGTCCAGGCACCTCGATTAGTTCTCGAGCTTTTGGAGT
ACGTCGTCTTTAGGTTGGGGGGAGGGGTTTTATGCGATGGAGTTTCCCCACACTGAGTGGGTGGAGACTG
AAGTTAGGCCAGCTTGGCACTTGATGTAATTCTCCTTGGAATTTGCCCTTTTTGAGTTTGGATCTTGGTT
CATTCTCAAGCCTCAGACAGTGGTTCAAAGTTTTTTTCTTCCATTTCAGGTGTCGTGACGTACGGCCACC
ATGGCTTCAAACTTTACTCAGTTCGTGCTCGTGGACAATGGTGGGACAGGGGATGTGACAGTGGCTCCTT
CTAATTTCGCTAATGGGGTGGCAGAGTGGATCAGCTCCAACTCACGGAGCCAGGCCTACAAGGTGACATG
CAGCGTCAGGCAGTCTAGTGCCCAGAAGAGAAAGTATACCATCAAGGTGGAGGTCCCCAAAGTGGCTACC
CAGACAGTGGGCGGAGTCGAACTGCCTGTCGCCGCTTGGAGGTCCTACCTGAACATGGAGCTCACTATCC
CAATTTTCGCTACCAATTCTGACTGTGAACTCATCGTGAAGGCAATGCAGGGGCTCCTCAAAGACGGTAA
TCCTATCCCTTCCGCCATCGCCGCTAACTCAGGTATCTACAGCGCTGGAGGAGGTGGAAGCGGAGGAGGA
GGAAGCGGAGGAGGAGGTAGCGGACCTAAGAAAAAGAGGAAGGTGGCGGCCGCTGGATCCATTTTCAAAC
CAGAAGAACTACGACAGGCACTGATGCCAACTTTGGAGGCACTTTACCGTCAGGATCCAGAATCCCTTCC
CTTTCGTCAACCTGTGGACCCTCAGCTTTTAGGAATCCCTGATTACTTTGATATTGTGAAGAGCCCCATG
GATCTTTCTACCATTAAGAGGAAGTTAGACACTGGACAGTATCAGGAGCCCTGGCAGTATGTCGATGATA
TTTGGCTTATGTTCAATAATGCCTGGTTATATAACCGGAAAACATCACGGGTATACAAATACTGCTCCAA
GCTCTCTGAGGTCTTTGAACAAGAAATTGACCCAGTGATGCAAAGCCTTGGATACTGTTGTGGCAGAAAG
TTGGAGTTCTCTCCACAGACACTGTGTTGCTACGGCAAACAGTTGTGCACAATACCTCGTGATGCCACTT
ATTACAGTTACCAGAACAGGTATCATTTCTGTGAGAAGTGTTTCAATGAGATCCAAGGGGAGAGCGTTTC
TTTGGGGGATGACCCTTCCCAGCCTCAAACTACAATAAATAAAGAACAATTTTCCAAGAGAAAAAATGAC
ACACTGGATCCTGAACTGTTTGTTGAATGTACAGAGTGCGGAAGAAAGATGCATCAGATCTGTGTCCTTC
ACCATGAGATCATCTGGCCTGCTGGATTCGTCTGTGATGGCTGTTTAAAGAAAAGTGCACGAACTAGGAA
AGAAAATAAGTTTTCTGCTAAAAGGTTGCCATCTACCAGACTTGGCACCTTTCTAGAGAATCGTGTGAAT
GACTTTCTGAGGCGACAGAATCACCCTGAGTCAGGAGAGGTCACTGTTAGAGTAGTTCATGCTTCTGACA
AAACCGTGGAAGTAAAACCAGGCATGAAAGCAAGGTTTGTGGACAGTGGAGAGATGGCAGAATCCTTTCC
ATACCGAACCAAAGCCCTCTTTGCCTTTGAAGAAATTGATGGTGTTGACCTGTGCTTCTTTGGCATGCAT
GTTCAAGAGTATGGCTCTGACTGCCCTCCACCCAACCAGAGGAGAGTATACATATCTTACCTCGATAGTG
TTCATTTCTTCCGTCCTAAATGCTTGAGGACTGCAGTCTATCATGAAATCCTAATTGGATATTTAGAATA
TGTCAAGAAATTAGGTTACACAACAGGGCATATTTGGGCATGTCCACCAAGTGAGGGAGATGATTATATC
TTCCATTGCCATCCTCCTGACCAGAAGATACCCAAGCCCAAGCGACTGCAGGAATGGTACAAAAAAATGC
TTGACAAGGCTGTATCAGAGCGTATTGTCCATGACTACAAGGATATTTTTAAACAAGCTACTGAAGATAG
ATTAACAAGTGCAAAGGAATTGCCTTATTTCGAGGGTGATTTCTGGCCCAATGTTCTGGAAGAAAGCATT
AAGGAACTGGAACAGGAGGAAGAAGAGAGAAAACGAGAGGAAAACACCAGCAATGAAAGCACAGATGTGA
CCAAGGGAGACAGCAAAAATGCTAAAAAGAAGAATAATAAGAAAACCAGCAAAAATAAGAGCAGCCTGAG
TAGGGGCAACAAGAAGAAACCCGGGATGCCCAATGTATCTAACGACCTCTCACAGAAACTATATGCCACC
ATGGAGAAGCATAAAGAGGTCTTCTTTGTGATCCGCCTCATTGCTGGCCCTGCTGCCAACTCCCTGCCTC
CCATTGTTGATCCTGATCCTCTCATCCCCTGCGATCTGATGGATGGTCGGGATGCGTTTCTCACGCTGGC
AAGGGACAAGCACCTGGAGTTCTCTTCACTCCGAAGAGCCCAGTGGTCCACCATGTGCATGCTGGTGGAG
CTGCACACGCAGAGCCAGGACTACCCGTACGACGTTCCGGACTACGCTTCTTGTACAGGCAGTGGAGAGG
GCAGAGGAAGTCTGCTAACATGCGGTGACGTCGAGGAGAATCCTGGCCCAACCATGAAAAAGCCTGAACT
CACCGCTACCTCTGTCGAGAAGTTTCTGATCGAAAAGTTCGACAGCGTCTCCGACCTGATGCAGCTCTCC
GAGGGCGAAGAATCTCGGGCTTTCAGCTTCGATGTGGGAGGGCGTGGATATGTCCTGCGGGTGAATAGCT
GCGCCGATGGTTTCTACAAAGATCGCTATGTTTATCGGCACTTTGCATCCGCCGCTCTCCCTATTCCCGA
AGTGCTTGACATTGGGGAGTTCAGCGAGAGCCTGACCTATTGCATCTCCCGCCGTGCACAGGGTGTCACC
TTGCAAGACCTGCCTGAAACCGAACTGCCCGCTGTTCTCCAGCCCGTCGCCGAGGCCATGGATGCCATCG
CTGCCGCCGATCTTAGCCAGACCAGCGGGTTCGGCCCATTCGGACCTCAAGGAATCGGTCAATACACTAC
ATGGCGCGATTTCATCTGCGCTATTGCTGATCCCCATGTGTATCACTGGCAAACTGTGATGGACGACACC
GTCAGTGCCTCCGTCGCCCAGGCTCTCGATGAGCTGATGCTTTGGGCCGAGGACTGCCCCGAAGTCCGGC
ACCTCGTGCACGCCGATTTCGGCTCCAACAATGTCCTGACCGACAATGGCCGCATAACAGCCGTCATTGA
CTGGAGCGAGGCCATGTTCGGGGATTCCCAATACGAGGTCGCCAACATCTTCTTCTGGAGGCCCTGGTTG
GCTTGTATGGAGCAGCAGACCCGCTACTTCGAGCGGAGGCATCCCGAGCTTGCAGGATCTCCTCGGCTCC
GGGCTTATATGCTCCGCATTGGTCTTGACCAACTCTATCAGAGCTTGGTTGACGGCAATTTCGATGATGC
AGCTTGGGCTCAGGGTCGCTGCGACGCAATCGTCCGGTCCGGAGCCGGGACTGTCGGGCGTACACAAATC
GCCCGCAGAAGCGCTGCCGTCTGGACCGATGGCTGTGTGGAAGTGCTCGCCGATAGTGGAAACAGACGCC
CCAGCACTCGTCCTAGGGCAAAGGATCTGCAGTAATGAGAATTCGATATCAAGCTTATCGGTAATCAACC
TCTGGATTACAAAATTTGTGAAAGATTGACTGGTATTCTTAACTATGTTGCTCCTTTTACGCTATGTGGA
TACGCTGCTTTAATGCCTTTGTATCATGCTATTGCTTCCCGTATGGCTTTCATTTTCTCCTCCTTGTATA
AATCCTGGTTGCTGTCTCTTTATGAGGAGTTGTGGCCCGTTGTCAGGCAACGTGGCGTGGTGTGCACTGT
GTTTGCTGACGCAACCCCCACTGGTTGGGGCATTGCCACCACCTGTCAGCTCCTTTCCGGGACTTTCGCT
TTCCCCCTCCCTATTGCCACGGCGGAACTCATCGCCGCCTGCCTTGCCCGCTGCTGGACAGGGGCTCGGC
TGTTGGGCACTGACAATTCCGTGGTGTTGTCGGGGAAATCATCGTCCTTTCCTTGGCTGCTCGCCTGTGT
TGCCACCTGGATTCTGCGCGGGACGTCCTTCTGCTACGTCCCTTCGGCCCTCAATCCAGCGGACCTTCCT
TCCCGCGGCCTGCTGCCGGCTCTGCGGCCTCTTCCGCGTCTTCGCCTTCGCCCTCAGACGAGTCGGATCT
CCCTTTGGGCCGCCTCCCCGCATCGATACCGTCGACCTCGAGACCTAGAAAAACATGGAGCAATCACAAG
TAGCAATACAGCAGCTACCAATGCTGATTGTGCCTGGCTAGAAGCACAAGAGGAGGAGGAGGTGGGTTTT
CCAGTCACACCTCAGGTACCTTTAAGACCAATGACTTACAAGGCAGCTGTAGATCTTAGCCACTTTTTAA
AAGAAAAGGGGGGACTGGAAGGGCTAATTCACTCCCAACGAAGACAAGATATCCTTGATCTGTGGATCTA
CCACACACAAGGCTACTTCCCTGATTGGCAGAACTACACACCAGGGCCAGGGATCAGATATCCACTGACC
TTTGGATGGTGCTACAAGCTAGTACCAGTTGAGCAAGAGAAGGTAGAAGAAGCCAATGAAGGAGAGAACA
CCCGCTTGTTACACCCTGTGAGCCTGCATGGGATGGATGACCCGGAGAGAGAAGTATTAGAGTGGAGGTT
TGACAGCCGCCTAGCATTTCATCACATGGCCCGAGAGCTGCATCCGGACTGTACTGGGTCTCTCTGGTTA
GACCAGATCTGAGCCTGGGAGCTCTCTGGCTAACTAGGGAACCCACTGCTTAAGCCTCAATAAAGCTTGC
CTTGAGTGCTTCAAGTAGTGTGTGCCCGTCTGTTGTGTGACTCTGGTAACTAGAGATCCCTCAGACCCTT
TTAGTCAGTGTGGAAAATCTCTAGCAGGGCCCGTTTAAACCCGCTGATCAGCCTCGACTGTGCCTTCTAG
TTGCCAGCCATCTGTTGTTTGCCCCTCCCCCGTGCCTTCCTTGACCCTGGAAGGTGCCACTCCCACTGTC
CTTTCCTAATAAAATGAGGAAATTGCATCGCATTGTCTGAGTAGGTGTCATTCTATTCTGGGGGGTGGGG
TGGGGCAGGACAGCAAGGGGGAGGATTGGGAAGACAATAGCAGGCATGCTGGGGATGCGGTGGGCTCTAT
GGCTTCTGAGGCGGAAAGAACCAGCTGGGGCTCTAGGGGGTATCCCC
[124 nt withheld, positions 8728-8851]
C
[91 nt withheld, positions 8853-8943]
A
[49 nt withheld, positions 8945-8993]
CCTTTGACGTTGGAGTCCACGTTCTTT
[37 nt withheld, positions 9021-9057]
ACCCTATCTCGGTCTATTCTTTTGATTTATAAGGGATTTTGCCGATTTCGGCCTATTGGTTAAAAAATGA
GCTGATTTAACAAAAATTTAACGCGAATTAATTCTGTGGAATGTGTGTCAGTTAGGGTGTGGAAAGTCCC
CAGGCTCCCCAGCAGGCAGAAGTATGCAAAGCATGCATCTCAATTAGTCAGCAACCAGGTGTGGAAAGTC
CCCAGGCTCCCCAGCAGGCAGAAGTATGCAAAGCATGCATCTCAATTAGTCAGCAACCATAGTCCCGCCC
CTAACTCCGCCCATCCCGCCCCTAACTCCGCCCAGTTCCGCCCATTCTCCGCCCCATGGCTGACTAATTT
TTTTTATTTATGCAGAGGCCGAGGCCGCCTCTGCCTCTGAGCTATTCCAGAAGTAGTGAGGAGGCTTTTT
TGGAGGCCTAGGCTTTTGCAAAAAGCTCCCGGGAGCTTGTATATCCATTTTCGGATCTGATCAGCACGTG
TTGACAATTAATCATCGGCATAGTATATCGGCATAGTATAATACGACAAGGTGAGGAACTAAACCATGGC
CAAGTTGACCAGTGCCGTTCCGGTGCTCACCGCGCGCGACGTCGCCGGAGCGGTCGAGTTCTGGACCGAC
CGGCTCGGGTTCTCCCGGGACTTCGTGGAGGACGACTTCGCCGGTGTGGTCCGGGACGACGTGACCCTGT
TCATCAGCGCGGTCCAGGACCAGGTGGTGCCGGACAACACCCTGGCCTGGGTGTGGGTGCGCGGCCTGGA
CGAGCTGTACGCCGAGTGGTCGGAGGTCGTGTCCACGAACTTCCGGGACGCCTCCGGGCCGGCCATGACC
GAGATCGGCGAGCAGCCGTGGGGGCGGGAGTTCGCCCTGCGCGACCCGGCCGGCAACTGCGTGCACTTCG
TGGCCGAGGAGCAGGACTGACACGTGCTACGAGATTTCGATTCCACCGCCGCCTTCTATGAAAGGTTGGG
CTTCGGAATCGTTTTCCGGGACGCCGGCTGGATGATCCTCCAGCGCGGGGATCTCATGCTGGAGTTCTTC
GCCCACCCCAACTTGTTTATTGCAGCTTATAATGGTTACAAATAAAGCAATAGCATCACAAATTTCACAA
ATAAAGCATTTTTTTCACTGCATTCTAGTTGTGGTTTGTCCAAACTCATCAATGTATCTTATCATGTCTG
TATACCGTCGACCTCTAGCTAGAGCTTGGCGTAATCATGGTCATAGCTGTTTCCTGTGTGAAATTGTTAT
CCGCTCACAATTCCACACAACATACGAGCCGGAAGCATAAAGTGTAAAGCCTGGGGTGCCTAATGAGTGA
GCTAACTCACATTAATTGCGTTGCGCTCACTGCCCGCTTTCCAGTCGGGAAACCTGTCGTGCCAGCTGCA
TTAATGAATCGGCCAACGCGCGGGGAGAGGCGGTTTGCGTATTGGGCGCTCTTCCGCTTCCTCGCTCACT
GACTCGCTGCGCTCGGTCGTTCGGCTGCGGCGAGCGGTATCAGCTCACTCAAAGGCGGTAATACGGTTAT
CCACAGAATCAGGGGATAACGCAGGAAAGAACATGTGAGCAAAAGGCCAGCAAAAGGCCAGGAACCGTAA
AAAGGCCGCGTTGCTGGCGTTTTTCCATAGGCTCCGCCCCCCTGACGAGCATCACAAAAATCGACGCTCA
AGTCAGAGGTGGCGAAACCCGACAGGACTATAAAGATACCAGGCGTTTCCCCCTGGAAGCTCCCTCGTGC
GCTCTCCTGTTCCGACCCTGCCGCTTACCGGATACCTGTCCGCCTTTCTCCCTTCGGGAAGCGTGGCGCT
TTCTCATAGCTCACGCTGTAGGTATCTCAGTTCGGTGTAGGTCGTTCGCTCCAAGCTGGGCTGTGTGCAC
GAACCCCCCGTTCAGCCCGACCGCTGCGCCTTATCCGGTAACTATCGTCTTGAGTCCAACCCGGTAAGAC
ACGACTTATCGCCACTGGCAGCAGCCACTGGTAACAGGATTAGCAGAGCGAGGTATGTAGGCGGTGCTAC
AGAGTTCTTGAAGTGGTGGCCTAACTACGGCTACACTAGAAGAACAGTATTTGGTATCTGCGCTCTGCTG
AAGCCAGTTACCTTCGGAAAAAGAGTTGGTAGCTCTTGATCCGGCAAACAAACCACCGCTGGTAGCGGTG
GTTTTTTTGTTTGCAAGCAGCAGATTACGCGCAGAAAAAAAGGATCTCAAGAAGATCCTTTGATCTTTTC
TACGGGGTCTGACGCTCAGTGGAACGAAAACTCACGTTAAGGGATTTTGGTCATGAGATTATCAAAAAGG
ATCTTCACCTAGATCCTTTTAAATTAAAAATGAAGTTTTAAATCAATCTAAAGTATATATGAGTAAACTT
GGTCTGACAGTTACCAATGCTTAATCAGTGAGGCACCTATCTCAGCGATCTGTCTATTTCGTTCATCCAT
AGTTGCCTGACTCCCCGTCGTGTAGATAACTACGATACGGGAGGGCTTACCATCTGGCCCCAGTGCTGCA
ATGATACCGCGAGACCCACGCTCACCGGCTCCAGATTTATCAGCAATAAACCAGCCAGCCGGAAGGGCCG
AGCGCAGAAGTGGTCCTGCAACTTTATCCGCCTCCATCCAGTCTATTAATTGTTGCCGGGAAGCTAGAGT
AAGTAGTTCGCCAGTTAATAGTTTGCGCAACGTTGTTGCCATTGCTACAGGCATCGTGGTGTCACGCTCG
TCGTTTGGTATGGCTTCATTCAGCTCCGGTTCCCAACGATCAAGGCGAGTTACATGATCCCCCATGTTGT
GCAAAAAAGCGGTTAGCTCCTTCGGTCCTCCGATCGTTGTCAGAAGTAAGTTGGCCGCAGTGTTATCACT
CATGGTTATGGCAGCACTGCATAATTCTCTTACTGTCATGCCATCCGTAAGATGCTTTTCTGTGACTGGT
GAGTACTCAACCAAGTCATTCTGAGAATAGTGTATGCGGCGACCGAGTTGCTCTTGCCCGGCGTCAATAC
GGGATAATACCGCGCCACATAGCAGAACTTTAAAAGTGCTCATCATTGGAAAACGTTCTTCGGGGCGAAA
ACTCTCAAGGATCTTACCGCTGTTGAGATCCAGTTCGATGTAACCCACTCGTGCACCCAACTGATCTTCA
GCATCTTTTACTTTCACCAGCGTTTCTGGGTGAGCAAAAACAGGAAGGCAAAATGCCGCAAAAAAGGGAA
TAAGGGCGACACGGAAATGTTGAATACTCATACTCTTCCTTTTTCAATATTATTGAAGCATTTATCAGGG
TTATTGTCTCATGAGCGGATACATATTTGAATGTATTTAGAAAAATAAACAAATAGGGGTTCCGCGCACA
TTTCCCCGAAAAGTGCCACCTGACGTCGACGGATCGGGAGATCTCCCGATCCCCTATGGTGCACTCTCAG
TACAATCTGCTCTGATGCCGCATAGTTAAGCCAGTATCTGCTCCCTGCTTGTGTGTTGGAGGTCGCTGAG
TAGTGCGCGAGCAAAATTTAAGCTACAACAAGGCAAGGCTTGACCGACAATTGCATGAAGAATCTGCTTA
GGGTTAGGCGTTTTGCGCTGCTTCGCGATGTACGGGCCAGATATACGCGTT
